Addgene plasmid #109524: actc1b-CD44b-mKate2
Purpose: Muscle specific zebrafish expression of mKate2 fused to CD44b
Depositing lab: Rob Parton. Depositing organization: University of Queensland, Institute for Molecular Bioscience. Publication: In vivo cell biological screening identifies an endocytic capture mechanism for T-tubule formation. Hall TE, Martel N, Ariotti N, Xiong Z, Lo HP, Ferguson C, Rae J, Lim YW, Parton RG. Nat Commun. 2020 Jul 24;11(1):3711. doi: 10.1038/s41467-020-17486-w. PubMed 32709891.
Backbone
  Vector backbone: pDEST-actc1b-mKate2-ccdb
  Vector type: Zebrafish plasmids
Growth in bacteria
  Bacterial resistance: Ampicillin, 100 μg/mL
  Growth temperature: 37°C
  Growth strain: DH5alpha
  Copy number: High Copy
Gene/Insert
  Gene/Insert name: CD44b
  Species: D. rerio (zebrafish)
  Entrez Gene: cd44b
  Tag / fusion protein: mKate2 (C terminal on insert)
  Cloning method: Gateway Cloning
Terms and licenses: Academic/Nonprofit Terms; Industry Terms: Not Available to Industry
How to cite: actc1b-CD44b-mKate2 was a gift from Rob Parton (Addgene plasmid # 109524 ; http://n2t.net/addgene:109524 ; RRID:Addgene_109524)
