[The description below was written by a language model from this plasmid's Addgene catalogue record and pLannotate feature annotations shown in this document.]
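Description:
actc1b-CD44b-mKate2 is a zebrafish expression plasmid made by Gateway recombination into the destination vector pDEST-actc1b-mKate2-ccdb. It is intended for muscle-specific expression of zebrafish CD44b fused at its C terminus to the monomeric far-red fluorescent protein mKate2. It is maintained in E. coli as a high-copy plasmid through a ColE1/pUC-type origin and selected with ampicillin via the AmpR (β-lactamase) gene. pBluescript-derived remnants (lac promoter/operator, T3 promoter, MCS fragment, partial M13 origin) indicate the cloning backbone it was built on.

Two sequence records, the depositor's and a repository sequencing result, differ by about 20 nt in length and in their start coordinate but give the same feature layout. An attB4 site is followed by roughly 4 kb of largely unannotated sequence ending at attB1. By position this region would hold the actc1b promoter named in the backbone, although the annotation does not label it, and the short "copia promoter" hit within it is probably a spurious match. The roughly 1.25 kb interval between attB1 and attB2 is also unannotated and corresponds to the CD44b insert. The mKate2 coding sequence begins just after attB2, so the attB2 scar is presumably read through as a linker, and an SV40 poly(A) signal and attB3 follow. A second SV40 poly(A) signal lies downstream in the opposite orientation. The medaka tyrosinase fragment next to the M13 origin remnant may reflect flanking transposon-derived sequence typical of zebrafish transgenesis backbones, but the record does not state this.

According to the associated publication title, the construct belongs to an in vivo cell biological screen on T-tubule formation, where it allows the tagged CD44b protein to be imaged in muscle fibres.
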