Features (pLannotate 1.2.2; 22 found; start..end, strand, type, name):
      7..228     -  rep_origin     M13 ori (fragment) (sequence partly withheld): M13 bacteriophage origin of replication; arrow indicates direction of (+) strand synthesis
    228..515     +  CDS            tyr (fragment) (sequence partly withheld): TYRO_ORYLA - Also known as tyro. Experimental evidence at transcript level: Swiss-Prot protein existence level 2. This is a copper-containing oxidase that functions in the formation of pigments such as melanins and other polyphenolic compounds. From Oryzias latipes (Japanese rice fish) (Japanese killifish).
   1097..1117    +  protein_bind   attB4: mutant version of attB; core recombination site for the Gateway® BP reaction BP Clonase™
   2025..2041    -  promoter       copia promoter (fragment): strong promoter from the Drosophila transposable element copia (Sinclair et al., 1986)
   5093..5113    +  protein_bind   attB1: mutant version of attB; core recombination site for the Gateway® BP reaction BP Clonase™
   6363..6383    -  protein_bind   attB2: mutant version of attB; core recombination site for the Gateway® BP reaction BP Clonase™
   6386..7084    +  CDS            mKate2: monomeric far-red fluorescent protein (Shcherbo et al., 2009) mammalian codon-optimized
   7100..7183    +  CDS            large T antigen (fragment): large T antigen from SV40 (simian virus 40)
   7206..7287    +  polyA_signal   SV40 poly(A) signal: SV40 polyadenylation signal
   7288..7308    -  protein_bind   attB3: mutant version of attB; core recombination site for the Gateway® BP reaction BP Clonase™
   7312..7332    +  CDS            lacZα (fragment): LacZα fragment of β-galactosidase; lacZ fragment
   7348..7482    -  polyA_signal   SV40 poly(A) signal: SV40 polyadenylation signal
   7505..7588    -  CDS            large T antigen (fragment): large T antigen from SV40 (simian virus 40)
   8154..8194    -  misc_feature   MCS (fragment): pBluescript multiple cloning site
   8207..8225    -  promoter       T3 promoter: promoter for bacteriophage T3 RNA polymerase
   8270..8286    -  protein_bind   lac operator: The lac repressor binds to the lac operator to inhibit transcription in E. coli. This inhibition can be relieved by adding lactose or isopropyl-β-D-thiogalactopyranoside (IPTG). lac repressor encoded by lacI
   8294..8324    -  promoter       lac promoter: promoter for the E. coli lac operon
   8339..8360    -  protein_bind   CAP binding site: CAP binding activates transcription in the presence of cAMP. E. coli catabolite activator protein
   8373..8465    -  CDS            lacI (fragment): lac repressor; lacI; The lac repressor binds to the lac operator to inhibit transcription in E. coli. This inhibition can be relieved by adding lactose or isopropyl-β-D-thiogalactopyranoside (IPTG).
   8648..9236    -  rep_origin     ori: high-copy-number ColE1/pMB1/pBR322/pUC origin of replication
   9407..10267   -  CDS            AmpR: β-lactamase; bla; confers resistance to ampicillin, carbenicillin, and related antibiotics
  10268..10372   -  promoter       AmpR promoter: bla
>Addgene plasmid #109524 | actc1b-CD44b-mKate2 | depositor full sequence | sequence record 206461 | Full Sequence
CCACCTAAATTGTAAGCGTTAATATTTTGTTAAAATTCGCGTTAAATTTTTGTTAAATCAGCTCATTTTT
TAACCAATAGGCCGAAATCGGCAAAATCCCTTATAAATCAAAAGAATAGACCGAGATAGGGT
[37 nt withheld, positions 133-169]
AAAGAACGTGGACTCCAACGTCAAAGG
[32 nt withheld, positions 197-228]
GCTGGCTAAGAACTCATCAGCCTCCCCGGTCCATCTACCCACGTACCAATGCACCAATTGGCCACAATGA
CGGCTACTACATGGTGCCATTCCTTCCTCTTTATAGGAATGGAGACTACCTCCTGTCCAACAAGGCTCTT
GGATACGAGTACGCCTACCTGTTGGACCCAGGTCATTGCACAACACCAGAAATGCCCTCTGATCTGCAAA
AGACGTGAATATCTGTTCAGACACCCATATCCACTCTGTTCCACACAGGTCAGAGGTTTGTCCAGGAGTT
CTTGACAGAGGTGTAAAAAGTACTCAAAAATTTTACTCAAGTGAAAGTACAAGTACTTAGGGAAAATTTT
ACTCAATTAAAAGTAAAAGTATCTGGCTAGAATCTTACTTGAGTAAAAGTAAAAAAGTACTCCATTAAAA
TTGTACTTGAGTATTAAGGAAGTAAAAGTAAAAGCAAGAAAGAAAACTAGAGATTCTTGTTTAAGCTTTT
AATCTCAAAAAACATTAAATGAAATGCATACAAGGTTTTATCCTGCTTTAGAACTGTTTGTATTTAATTA
TCAAACTATAAGACAGACAATCTAATGCCAGTACACGCTACTCAAAGTTGTAAAACCTCAGATTTAACTT
CAGTAGAAGCTGATTCTCAAAATTGTTAGTGTCAAGCCTAGCTCTTTTGGGGCTGAAAAGCAATCCTGCA
GTGCTGAAAAGCCTCTCACAGGCAGCCGATGCGGGAAGAGGTGTATTAGTCTTGATAGAGAGGCTGCAAA
TAGCAGGAAACGTGAGCAGAGACTCCCTGGTGTCTGAAACACAGGCCAGATGGGCCCTCGAGCAGGAAAC
AGCTATGACCATGATTACGCCAAGCTATCAACTTTGTATAGAAAAGTTGGCACGCGCAGATTCCGTGTGG
GCCTGGTAATATCTTACCATTTTAAGCTATTTTAAGATTAGGGAAAAAAATTAAATAAAACTACTTTAAA
ATTACTTTCCTTAAAAAGCAACATATTTATTTAGTTTTTGTTTAACTGGCTCAAGATTGTAATATTTTAC
TTTTACATGTTTTTTTTAAGTACCTAAATGTGTTCAAAAGTAAAGTATGTTATTGTTTTTTTTTTTTTAA
TGTTAGCTAAGCTTTAAATTGTAATATATTACTTTTAAAAGTGACTTTTTAAAAATGTAAATAAAAAAGT
AACTATAAATGTGTAATGCATGTTATTTCTGTGGGTTTTTTAATTTTCATCTCAACTGGGCTTACAATTT
TAACATAATAAAAATCAAATCAAATCAAATCAGGCCCTTATTTGTCACATACACTCTTGTATACTGAAAT
AAACTAAATGTTGAGAAAAATTTAAATACACCAAAATAACGCATACCTTTTTTGTAATTACCTAAGTAAA
ACATTTAGTTCCTTTTTTAAGTGACTCAAGATTGTAATCTATTAATTGTAAAAGATAAAACTAGTGATCA
ATCTGACGTGCTTCTATGCAGCCTGTGAGATTAATTGTGATGTTTAATTATTAAACAATTTAAATGGATC
AAACATTTCACATGTGCTTATTGTGTCCAACAAAACCAGCAGAAGCACTTAAAAATATTGCATGACAACA
TGAGTTTTTAATGTAAATTATATATACTTCCTAAACGAAGTTAATCATATTTTCTAAAATAATAATGTCA
TTGAAATATTTAAATAAATGATAANCTTTAGTTGATTCAACATAAAATTGAAAGCAATAAGGACTTTTTT
TTTTTTACAGCGGTGAAGCAAAAGCNTGNAAATAATCATATAAATATAATAAATAAATAAATAAAATAAT
GGTTCTTGGTGCAAATATGAACACTTTAAATAAATATAGAATAAATATGATCAATAAGTCATAACGACGT
GTTTTATGTTGATTATAATTTAAACATGTTTCTAACGCAAGTTTTAAAAACTGTTTTAAAGTATTATTTT
AAGTTATAAGATCAATTTGACTCAACATTTTGTAGTGAAAATATGTTGTGTAAAATTAATATAATATACA
CTATAAAAATGCAAGGTTCCACACAATTCATTCATGTTGTCCCAACACAAATCGATTAAGTTAACAAATA
TATGTGGATTGAACATAAAAAATTAAGTTGTCCCAATGAAATCTCAAGAATTGTGTTGTTTCAGCTCATT
TTAAATAAGTAGTTTTAACAAGTAAAAAATAACATATTTTTGAGTGTGTATATATATATATTTATATATT
ACAAAATATAATAATATAAAATGTAAAAGATATAAACCATGCTACATATATTTAAGAGCTATTTTGCACA
TTACTTTTTTGCAAGCCATTTGAGTGTTTTTTTACAAATATATATTAGCTAAATATACAATATCTTAAAT
ATACAATTAATCAGACATGCAAAAAATGCATTTAACCTACATAAAAATACATGATCAACATATGTTTTAT
GCTGATTACAACTAAATCAAACGTAATGAAATTAATTTATAAAAGCGATTTAAATATGTCAATATTTTAA
GTTAAAATCACTTGAAACCTACTATAAATGAACTTAAATTTAAAAAATCTCCTTTAATTCCAATGCAGCA
CTGTTGTTTTTTCAGCTGAGGACCCCCGGTGCAGATGGTTGGCCCCCGGCCCGCTATTCTAAGGAAGCCT
TTCTTAATTTTAGGGCGGCGCTGCATGCGCTCAGATCAGATTCACGGGTGGAGAGGGTTATTTTCTCTTT
TTTATTTTTTCTTGCCTGCTCATATTTGGGCCTGTGTGAACCCCAGGCTCCGCCTCGGCCCCCAGGAGCC
GCTCTTATTTAAAGGGGATCCTCGCCTTCAGTCTTCGTCCCAGTGGAAGCATCAGTCTTGTGATAACAAC
TTGGTGAGTCCTACAGACCAGCGCTCGACTCTAGGCTTTAAATGCATTGATTTCTCTGGATTAGCTACCG
GGAGAGTTTTAACTTTGCTTATTAGTCTTGTGCTTGAACTGCTAGGTTTAAAGAGGGTTTTCTCTAATGC
ATGCATGAAGCGACAGCTGAAAACCAGAAATAGAGCGTTTGTCCTCCTGTTAAACTCTAGCCTTTCTTTG
GCATTTGTCAGTCCGAGTCTTCAGCTGCCGGCAGGAGATTGGGTTTCAGTAACACTTGCTGAGCACAAAC
TACACGTGCTTCCTTCAGATTTAATTCATTATTAATCATTCTAGATTTAAATGATCTTCTTACTCATTGC
TGATTATTTTAGCCTTGCGGAGCAGATTAAATGAGCACGTGTTTATTAAGATTGATTTAAATATAATTAA
TATTTCACCACTGTAGTTTTAAAATTGCCTTCTAAGTCATGGTTGATTTTTAATAGGTATCGGCTCTAAT
TAGATTACTATTTTGGTTTTTAAATGTTATTTCTATTTCATTTGTAGGCTCGTTTTTAATGTGATTTTAT
TAGATTCTAGTTTTAAAATCATCTTTTAGCCTTACTGAGCAGACTGAATGAACATGTTTCATTAAGATTA
ACTTCATTATAGTTAATTATTTAATCATTCTAGTGGATTATAAATCAGCTCTATTTAAATTGATTGTCGT
GTTTATTTCTATTTGATTTTTGATTATTTTTTAAGGTCGTTTTTATGTGATTTTTCCCCGATTCTAATTT
TAAACTAATTGTTTGATTTTTATATGATTCGACTCTTTTTAAATGAATTGTTTTGCTTTTTTTATTGAGC
ATATATATATATTATACAATTTCAATCAACAATTGTTGTGCTTTTTAAATGTTGTTTCTATTTCATTTCT
AGGGTCGATTTTATTCGATTCTAGTTTTAAAATCGTGATTTCTAACTCCTAACCTTACTGAGCAGACTGA
ATGAACATGTTTCATCAAGATTAACTTCATTATAGTTAATTATTGAATCGGGCTAGTGGTTTATAAATCA
GCTCTATTATAAATTAATTGTCATCATTATTTCTATTTAATTTTTATTATTTTTTTAGGATTATTTTTAA
GGGATTTTTTTCACGTTCTAGTTTTAAACTCAATGCTCATTACTGCTCACCCTTGCTGAGCAGTCTTTCG
TTAAGATTAAATTAATTAATAACCCATTCTAGTTTTAAAACAGTGTCTTAAGGCATAGCTGATATTTTAC
AAGTTTACTATTTAATATATCTCCATTTCTTTTTTTAGGGTCGATTTCATCTGATTTGATTAATTTTTAT
TATCTTCACTAAGCTTTTTGTTCTAGGTTTTATTCTCAGTATTATTACTGTTATATTTGAACTGAATTTC
TCCTCATAGTTTATTCATTTTATTTATTTATTTTTTGTTTATTCGCTATTTTGTATTTTAGTTTTTAATT
AGAAATTTTATTAGAATCGTTTTGAACTAGTTTTTATGCACTCTAACATTAATATTAAATCATAACTATT
ATTTTTATTATAATTTATTTGTGTTTATCTTTTTGTGTAGCTTTCATGTGTTTTTATTTTAGTTTTATTA
TGTTTGCATTGAATTTTTTGGACTAGTTTATATAACGATATACAGAAAAGCCATGACAACAAATGTTTTT
ATAATACCTATTAAGTATAAGCTAATCAGATTTCCACTATTCTGTTCAAAGTTAACATTATTAGCCATTC
TGATGGATCATTTGACATTTGTCATATGTCTTTATGAACACTGCTCTTTCAGATGCCACTTTTAAAGCTG
TTTTTTACAGTAAATGAACGTTTATTATTATGACATTATTTCCTAAGGCCTCTAGAGTACAGCAGGATGT
GGCGTGTGCATTACTGTGTAATTATGCTGACTGTAAATGTGCATTTATAGACTGTCAGCATGTCTGACTG
TGCGCTGTTGTGATTTGTCCTGCACAGACCAAGGCAAGTTTGTACAAAAAAGCAGGCTGCCACCATGGGC
TGGTCATGGGTGTGTGTTCAGACGCTCCTTCAGTTGACACCCTTCCTCTCTTCTCTCAGTCAGTCGGACT
CAATCTCTCTACACTCACAGATGCTCTTCAGGACAGAGAGGATGATGAAGATGATGATGATGATGGCAGC
ACTTCTGTCTGCATTGCTGTCCTCCTCCACTGCAAACCCAATCACCGGTGTGCGTGAGCGGAGCTGCAGC
TACTCTGGAGTGTTCCATGTGCAGGGTAAAGAGCGCTACAGCCTGACGTTTGATGACGCACAGAGACTGT
GTGAGCGTTTGTCCACTACATTAGCCAATCTGACACAGGTGAAGACAGCCTTCAACAGTGGAATGGAGAC
CTGCAGGTATGGCTGGATAAACAGCTCACAGCTGGTGATTCTCCGTAAAACACCAAATCTAAACTGTGCT
CGCAACCAAACAGACGTCATCATAAAGACTTCAGACGGGAAAAAATATGACGCCTTATGTTATAATGATA
AAGACAAATCAAAGAAGAACTGTACAGAGGCGATTGACCCTGCAAAAGTGGACAGCAGTTCATCTTCAGA
AGCCGCAGTTTCTCCAGAGCGCATCACTCCACATTACTCTACAGAAGCAGACTCCTCCACAGCAGCAGTT
TCTCCAGAGCGCATCACTCCACATTACTCTACAGACGCAGATTCCTCCACATCAGCAGTTTCTCCAGCCC
GCTTCACTCCAGGCGGCTCTACAGGCGCAGATTCCTCCACATCAGCAGAATCTGCTCTGAACACGTCAGC
AGCAGCAGCAGCAGCAGACGCAGAGAGAAACACAACTGAGGGAAACACGACACACACCAGTTCCCCACAC
AGCCACGAGGAGCCCAACGGGACACGCTCGACCCCTCAGACCTCCACAGAACTGCAGATCAGCACGTCTG
CAGCGCATCAGGACACCACCGGCCCGGGCCGCAGGCAGAACACAGTTTCTCCAGAGCGCATCACTCCACA
CAGCCCTACAGAAGCAGCTTCCTCCACATCAGCAGGTGCTTCTTCTTCTTTAACAGACTGGCTGGTCATA
TTACTGACAATACTGGCAGTTCTTCTCATCTCACTCATCTGTTGTATCGTAGTATACAGGAAAAGGCTGT
TTGGACAGAAGCAGACTCTGGTCATCAACAGCACTGTCGCAGCAGCAGAGAACGGATCAGCGGCTACACA
CACACAGGAGATGGTCACGCTGCTGAACACAGACACACTCCACCCAGCTTTCTTGTACAAAGTGGCTATG
GTGAGCGAGCTGATTAAGGAGAACATGCACATGAAGCTGTACATGGAGGGCACCGTGAACAACCACCACT
TCAAGTGCACATCCGAGGGCGAAGGCAAGCCCTACGAGGGCACCCAGACCATGAGAATCAAGGCGGTCGA
GGGCGGCCCTCTCCCCTTCGCCTTCGACATCCTGGCTACCAGCTTCATGTACGGCAGCAAAACCTTCATC
AACCACACCCAGGGCATCCCCGACTTCTTTAAGCAGTCCTTCCCCGAGGGCTTCACATGGGAGAGAGTCA
CCACATACGAAGACGGGGGCGTGCTGACCGCTACCCAGGACACCAGCCTCCAGGACGGCTGCCTCATCTA
CAACGTCAAGATCAGAGGGGTGAACTTCCCATCCAACGGCCCTGTGATGCAGAAGAAAACACTCGGCTGG
GAGGCCTCCACCGAGACCCTGTACCCCGCTGACGGCGGCCTGGAAGGCAGAGCCGACATGGCCCTGAAGC
TCGTGGGCGGGGGCCACCTGATCTGCAACTTGAAGACCACATACAGATCCAAGAAACCCGCTAAGAACCT
CAAGATGCCCGGCGTCTACTATGTGGACAGAAGACTGGAAAGAATCAAGGAGGCCGACAAAGAGACCTAC
GTCGAGCAGCACGAGGTGGCTGTGGCCAGATACTGCGACCTCCCTAGCAAACTGGGGCACAGATGAGCGG
CCGCGACTCTAGATCATAATCAGCCATACCACATTTGTAGAGGTTTTACTTGCTTTAAAAAACCTCCCAC
ACCTCCCCCTGAACCTGAAACATAAAATGAATGCAATTGTTGTTGTTAACTTGTTTATTGCAGCTTATAA
TGGTTACAAATAAAGCAATAGCATCACAAATTTCACAAATAAAGCATTTTTTTCACTGCCAACTTTATTA
TACATAGTTGATAATTCACTGGCCGTCGTTTTACGGTACCATCGATGATGATCCAGACATGATAAGATAC
ATTGATGAGTTTGGACAAACCACAACTAGAATGCAGTGAAAAAAATGCTTTATTTGTGAAATTTGTGATG
CTATTGCTTTATTTGTAACCATTATAAGCTGCAATAAACAAGTTAACAACAACAATTGCATTCATTTTAT
GTTTCAGGTTCAGGGGGAGGTGTGGGAGGTTTTTTAAAGCAAGTAAAACCTCTACAAATGTGGTATGGCT
GATTATGATCCTCTAGATCAGATCTGCGAAGATACGGCCACGGGTGCTCTTGATCCTGTGGCTGATTTTG
GACTGTGCTGCTCGCAGCTGCTGATGAATCACATACTTCCTCCATTTTCTTCCACTGATTGACTGTTATA
ATTTCCCTAATTTCCAGGTCAAGGTGCTGTGCATTGTGGTAATAGATGTGACATGACGTCACTTCCAAAG
GACCAATGAACATGTCTGACCAATTTCATATAATGTGAAAACGATTTTCATAGGCAGAATAAATAACATT
TAAATTAAACTGGGCATCAGCGCAATTCAATTGGTTTGGTAATAGCAAGGGAAAATAGAATGAAGTGATC
TCCAAAAAATAAGTACTTTTTGACTGTAAATAAAATTGTAAGGAGTAAAAAGTACTTTTTTTTCTAAAAA
AATGTAATTAAGTAAAAGTAAAAGTATTGATTTTTAATTGTACTCAAGTAAAGTAAAAATCCCCAAAAAT
AATACTTAAGTACAGTAATCAAGTAAAATTACTCAAGTACTTTACACCTCTGGTTCTTGACCCCCTACCT
TCAGCAAGCCCAGCAGATCCACTAGTTCTAGAGCGGCCGCCACCGCGGTGGAGCTCCAGCTTTTGTTCCC
TTTAGTGAGGGTTAATTGCGCGCTTGGCGTAATCATGGTCATAGCTGTTTCCTGTGTGAAATTGTTATCC
GCTCACAATTCCACACAACATACGAGCCGGAAGCATAAAGTGTAAAGCCTGGGGTGCCTAATGAGTGAGC
TAACTCACATTAATTGCGTTGCGCTCACTGCCCGCTTTCCAGTCGGGAAACCTGTCGTGCCAGCTGCATT
AATGAATCGGCCAACGCGCGGGGAGAGGCGGTTTGCGTATTGGGCGCTCTTCCGCTTCCTCGCTCACTGA
CTCGCTGCGCTCGGTCGTTCGGCTGCGGCGAGCGGTATCAGCTCACTCAAAGGCGGTAATACGGTTATCC
ACAGAATCAGGGGATAACGCAGGAAAGAACATGTGAGCAAAAGGCCAGCAAAAGGCCAGGAACCGTAAAA
AGGCCGCGTTGCTGGCGTTTTTCCATAGGCTCCGCCCCCCTGACGAGCATCACAAAAATCGACGCTCAAG
TCAGAGGTGGCGAAACCCGACAGGACTATAAAGATACCAGGCGTTTCCCCCTGGAAGCTCCCTCGTGCGC
TCTCCTGTTCCGACCCTGCCGCTTACCGGATACCTGTCCGCCTTTCTCCCTTCGGGAAGCGTGGCGCTTT
CTCATAGCTCACGCTGTAGGTATCTCAGTTCGGTGTAGGTCGTTCGCTCCAAGCTGGGCTGTGTGCACGA
ACCCCCCGTTCAGCCCGACCGCTGCGCCTTATCCGGTAACTATCGTCTTGAGTCCAACCCGGTAAGACAC
GACTTATCGCCACTGGCAGCAGCCACTGGTAACAGGATTAGCAGAGCGAGGTATGTAGGCGGTGCTACAG
AGTTCTTGAAGTGGTGGCCTAACTACGGCTACACTAGAAGGACAGTATTTGGTATCTGCGCTCTGCTGAA
GCCAGTTACCTTCGGAAAAAGAGTTGGTAGCTCTTGATCCGGCAAACAAACCACCGCTGGTAGCGGTGGT
TTTTTTGTTTGCAAGCAGCAGATTACGCGCAGAAAAAAAGGATCTCAAGAAGATCCTTTGATCTTTTCTA
CGGGGTCTGACGCTCAGTGGAACGAAAACTCACGTTAAGGGATTTTGGTCATGAGATTATCAAAAAGGAT
CTTCACCTAGATCCTTTTAAATTAAAAATGAAGTTTTAAATCAATCTAAAGTATATATGAGTAAACTTGG
TCTGACAGTTACCAATGCTTAATCAGTGAGGCACCTATCTCAGCGATCTGTCTATTTCGTTCATCCATAG
TTGCCTGACTCCCCGTCGTGTAGATAACTACGATACGGGAGGGCTTACCATCTGGCCCCAGTGCTGCAAT
GATACCGCGAGACCCACGCTCACCGGCTCCAGATTTATCAGCAATAAACCAGCCAGCCGGAAGGGCCGAG
CGCAGAAGTGGTCCTGCAACTTTATCCGCCTCCATCCAGTCTATTAATTGTTGCCGGGAAGCTAGAGTAA
GTAGTTCGCCAGTTAATAGTTTGCGCAACGTTGTTGCCATTGCTACAGGCATCGTGGTGTCACGCTCGTC
GTTTGGTATGGCTTCATTCAGCTCCGGTTCCCAACGATCAAGGCGAGTTACATGATCCCCCATGTTGTGC
AAAAAAGCGGTTAGCTCCTTCGGTCCTCCGATCGTTGTCAGAAGTAAGTTGGCCGCAGTGTTATCACTCA
TGGTTATGGCAGCACTGCATAATTCTCTTACTGTCATGCCATCCGTAAGATGCTTTTCTGTGACTGGTGA
GTACTCAACCAAGTCATTCTGAGAATAGTGTATGCGGCGACCGAGTTGCTCTTGCCCGGCGTCAATACGG
GATAATACCGCGCCACATAGCAGAACTTTAAAAGTGCTCATCATTGGAAAACGTTCTTCGGGGCGAAAAC
TCTCAAGGATCTTACCGCTGTTGAGATCCAGTTCGATGTAACCCACTCGTGCACCCAACTGATCTTCAGC
ATCTTTTACTTTCACCAGCGTTTCTGGGTGAGCAAAAACAGGAAGGCAAAATGCCGCAAAAAAGGGAATA
AGGGCGACACGGAAATGTTGAATACTCATACTCTTCCTTTTTCAATATTATTGAAGCATTTATCAGGGTT
ATTGTCTCATGAGCGGATACATATTTGAATGTATTTAGAAAAATAAACAAATAGGGGTTCCGCGCACATT
TCCCCGAAAAGTG
