Features (pLannotate 1.2.2; 22 found; start..end, strand, type, name):
      2..22      +  protein_bind   attB1: mutant version of attB; core recombination site for the Gateway® BP reaction BP Clonase™
   1272..1292    -  protein_bind   attB2: mutant version of attB; core recombination site for the Gateway® BP reaction BP Clonase™
   1295..1990    +  CDS            mKate2: monomeric far-red fluorescent protein (Shcherbo et al., 2009) mammalian codon-optimized
   2006..2089    +  CDS            large T antigen (fragment): large T antigen from SV40 (simian virus 40)
   2112..2193    +  polyA_signal   SV40 poly(A) signal: SV40 polyadenylation signal
   2194..2214    -  protein_bind   attB3: mutant version of attB; core recombination site for the Gateway® BP reaction BP Clonase™
   2218..2238    +  CDS            lacZα (fragment): LacZα fragment of β-galactosidase; lacZ fragment
   2254..2388    -  polyA_signal   SV40 poly(A) signal: SV40 polyadenylation signal
   2411..2494    -  CDS            large T antigen (fragment): large T antigen from SV40 (simian virus 40)
   3060..3100    -  misc_feature   MCS (fragment): pBluescript multiple cloning site
   3113..3131    -  promoter       T3 promoter: promoter for bacteriophage T3 RNA polymerase
   3176..3192    -  protein_bind   lac operator: The lac repressor binds to the lac operator to inhibit transcription in E. coli. This inhibition can be relieved by adding lactose or isopropyl-β-D-thiogalactopyranoside (IPTG). lac repressor encoded by lacI
   3200..3230    -  promoter       lac promoter: promoter for the E. coli lac operon
   3245..3266    -  protein_bind   CAP binding site: CAP binding activates transcription in the presence of cAMP. E. coli catabolite activator protein
   3279..3371    -  CDS            lacI (fragment): lac repressor; lacI; The lac repressor binds to the lac operator to inhibit transcription in E. coli. This inhibition can be relieved by adding lactose or isopropyl-β-D-thiogalactopyranoside (IPTG).
   3554..4142    -  rep_origin     ori: high-copy-number ColE1/pMB1/pBR322/pUC origin of replication
   4313..5173    -  CDS            AmpR: β-lactamase; bla; confers resistance to ampicillin, carbenicillin, and related antibiotics
   5174..5278    -  promoter       AmpR promoter: bla
   5304..5525    -  rep_origin     M13 ori (fragment) (sequence partly withheld): M13 bacteriophage origin of replication; arrow indicates direction of (+) strand synthesis
   5525..5812    +  CDS            tyr (fragment) (sequence partly withheld): TYRO_ORYLA - Also known as tyro. Experimental evidence at transcript level: Swiss-Prot protein existence level 2. This is a copper-containing oxidase that functions in the formation of pigments such as melanins and other polyphenolic compounds. From Oryzias latipes (Japanese rice fish) (Japanese killifish).
   6394..6414    +  protein_bind   attB4: mutant version of attB; core recombination site for the Gateway® BP reaction BP Clonase™
   7315..7331    -  promoter       copia promoter (fragment): strong promoter from the Drosophila transposable element copia (Sinclair et al., 1986)
>Addgene plasmid #109524 | actc1b-CD44b-mKate2 | addgene full sequence | sequence record 220521 | Addgene NGS Result
GCAAGTTTGTACAAAAAAGCAGGCTGCCACCATGGGCTGGTCATGGGTGTGTGTTCAGACGCTCCTTCAG
TTGACACCCTTCCTCTCTTCTCTCAGTCAGTCGGACTCAATCTCTCTACACTCACAGATGCTCTTCAGGA
CAGAGAGGATGATGAAGATGATGATGATGATGGCAGCACTTCTGTCTGCATTGCTGTCCTCCTCCACTGC
AAACCCAATCACCGGTGTGCGTGAGCGGAGCTGCAGCTACTCTGGAGTGTTCCATGTGCAGGGTAAAGAG
CGCTACAGCCTGACGTTTGATGACGCACAGAGACTGTGTGAGCGTTTGTCCACTACATTAGCCAATCTGA
CACAGGTGAAGACAGCCTTCAACAGTGGAATGGAGACCTGCAGGTATGGCTGGATAAACAGCTCACAGCT
GGTGATTCTCCGTAAAACACCAAATCTAAACTGTGCTCGCAACCAAACAGACGTCATCATAAAGACTTCA
GACGGGAAAAAATATGACGCCTTATGTTATAATGATAAAGACAAATCAAAGAAGAACTGTACAGAGGCGA
TTGACCCTGCAAAAGTGGACAGCAGTTCATCTTCAGAAGCCGCAGTTTCTCCAGAGCGCATCACTCCACA
TTACTCTACAGAAGCAGACTCCTCCACAGCAGCAGTTTCTCCAGAGCGCATCACTCCACATTACTCTACA
GACGCAGATTCCTCCACATCAGCAGTTTCTCCAGCCCGCTTCACTCCAGGCGGCTCTACAGGCGCAGATT
CCTCCACATCAGCAGAATCTGCTCTGAACACGTCAGCAGCAGCAGCAGCAGCAGACGCAGAGAGAAACAC
AACTGAGGGAAACACGACACACACCAGTTCCCCACACAGCCACGAGGAGCCCAACGGGACACGCTCGACC
CCTCAGACCTCCACAGAACTGCAGATCAGCACGTCTGCAGCGCATCAGGACACCACCGGCCCGGGCCGCA
GGCAGAACACAGTTTCTCCAGAGCGCATCACTCCACACAGCCCTACAGAAGCAGCTTCCTCCACATCAGC
AGGTGCTTCTTCTTCTTTAACAGACTGGCTGGTCATATTACTGACAATACTGGCAGTTCTTCTCATCTCA
CTCATCTGTTGTATCGTAGTATACAGGAAAAGGCTGTTTGGACAGAAGCAGACTCTGGTCATCAACAGCA
CTGTCGCAGCAGCAGAGAACGGATCAGCGGCTACACACACACAGGAGATGGTCACGCTGCTGAACACAGA
CACACTCCACCCAGCTTTCTTGTACAAAGTGGCTGTGAGCGAGCTGATTAAGGAGAACATGCACATGAAG
CTGTACATGGAGGGCACCGTGAACAACCACCACTTCAAGTGCACATCCGAGGGCGAAGGCAAGCCCTACG
AGGGCACCCAGACCATGAGAATCAAGGCGGTCGAGGGCGGCCCTCTCCCCTTCGCCTTCGACATCCTGGC
TACCAGCTTCATGTACGGCAGCAAAACCTTCATCAACCACACCCAGGGCATCCCCGACTTCTTTAAGCAG
TCCTTCCCCGAGGGCTTCACATGGGAGAGAGTCACCACATACGAAGACGGGGGCGTGCTGACCGCTACCC
AGGACACCAGCCTCCAGGACGGCTGCCTCATCTACAACGTCAAGATCAGAGGGGTGAACTTCCCATCCAA
CGGCCCTGTGATGCAGAAGAAAACACTCGGCTGGGAGGCCTCCACCGAGACCCTGTACCCCGCTGACGGC
GGCCTGGAAGGCAGAGCCGACATGGCCCTGAAGCTCGTGGGCGGGGGCCACCTGATCTGCAACTTGAAGA
CCACATACAGATCCAAGAAACCCGCTAAGAACCTCAAGATGCCCGGCGTCTACTATGTGGACAGAAGACT
GGAAAGAATCAAGGAGGCCGACAAAGAGACCTACGTCGAGCAGCACGAGGTGGCTGTGGCCAGATACTGC
GACCTCCCTAGCAAACTGGGGCACAGATGAGCGGCCGCGACTCTAGATCATAATCAGCCATACCACATTT
GTAGAGGTTTTACTTGCTTTAAAAAACCTCCCACACCTCCCCCTGAACCTGAAACATAAAATGAATGCAA
TTGTTGTTGTTAACTTGTTTATTGCAGCTTATAATGGTTACAAATAAAGCAATAGCATCACAAATTTCAC
AAATAAAGCATTTTTTTCACTGCCAACTTTATTATACATAGTTGATAATTCACTGGCCGTCGTTTTACGG
TACCATCGATGATGATCCAGACATGATAAGATACATTGATGAGTTTGGACAAACCACAACTAGAATGCAG
TGAAAAAAATGCTTTATTTGTGAAATTTGTGATGCTATTGCTTTATTTGTAACCATTATAAGCTGCAATA
AACAAGTTAACAACAACAATTGCATTCATTTTATGTTTCAGGTTCAGGGGGAGGTGTGGGAGGTTTTTTA
AAGCAAGTAAAACCTCTACAAATGTGGTATGGCTGATTATGATCCTCTAGATCAGATCTGCGAAGATACG
GCCACGGGTGCTCTTGATCCTGTGGCTGATTTTGGACTGTGCTGCTCGCAGCTGCTGATGAATCACATAC
TTCCTCCATTTTCTTCCACTGATTGACTGTTATAATTTCCCTAATTTCCAGGTCAAGGTGCTGTGCATTG
TGGTAATAGATGTGACATGACGTCACTTCCAAAGGACCAATGAACATGTCTGACCAATTTCATATAATGT
GAAAACGATTTTCATAGGCAGAATAAATAACATTTAAATTAAACTGGGCATCAGCGCAATTCAATTGGTT
TGGTAATAGCAAGGGAAAATAGAATGAAGTGATCTCCAAAAAATAAGTACTTTTTGACTGTAAATAAAAT
TGTAAGGAGTAAAAAGTACTTTTTTTTCTAAAAAAATGTAATTAAGTAAAAGTAAAAGTATTGATTTTTA
ATTGTACTCAAGTAAAGTAAAAATCCCCAAAAATAATACTTAAGTACAGTAATCAAGTAAAATTACTCAA
GTACTTTACACCTCTGGTTCTTGACCCCCTACCTTCAGCAAGCCCAGCAGATCCACTAGTTCTAGAGCGG
CCGCCACCGCGGTGGAGCTCCAGCTTTTGTTCCCTTTAGTGAGGGTTAATTGCGCGCTTGGCGTAATCAT
GGTCATAGCTGTTTCCTGTGTGAAATTGTTATCCGCTCACAATTCCACACAACATACGAGCCGGAAGCAT
AAAGTGTAAAGCCTGGGGTGCCTAATGAGTGAGCTAACTCACATTAATTGCGTTGCGCTCACTGCCCGCT
TTCCAGTCGGGAAACCTGTCGTGCCAGCTGCATTAATGAATCGGCCAACGCGCGGGGAGAGGCGGTTTGC
GTATTGGGCGCTCTTCCGCTTCCTCGCTCACTGACTCGCTGCGCTCGGTCGTTCGGCTGCGGCGAGCGGT
ATCAGCTCACTCAAAGGCGGTAATACGGTTATCCACAGAATCAGGGGATAACGCAGGAAAGAACATGTGA
GCAAAAGGCCAGCAAAAGGCCAGGAACCGTAAAAAGGCCGCGTTGCTGGCGTTTTTCCATAGGCTCCGCC
CCCCTGACGAGCATCACAAAAATCGACGCTCAAGTCAGAGGTGGCGAAACCCGACAGGACTATAAAGATA
CCAGGCGTTTCCCCCTGGAAGCTCCCTCGTGCGCTCTCCTGTTCCGACCCTGCCGCTTACCGGATACCTG
TCCGCCTTTCTCCCTTCGGGAAGCGTGGCGCTTTCTCATAGCTCACGCTGTAGGTATCTCAGTTCGGTGT
AGGTCGTTCGCTCCAAGCTGGGCTGTGTGCACGAACCCCCCGTTCAGCCCGACCGCTGCGCCTTATCCGG
TAACTATCGTCTTGAGTCCAACCCGGTAAGACACGACTTATCGCCACTGGCAGCAGCCACTGGTAACAGG
ATTAGCAGAGCGAGGTATGTAGGCGGTGCTACAGAGTTCTTGAAGTGGTGGCCTAACTACGGCTACACTA
GAAGAACAGTATTTGGTATCTGCGCTCTGCTGAAGCCAGTTACCTTCGGAAAAAGAGTTGGTAGCTCTTG
ATCCGGCAAACAAACCACCGCTGGTAGCGGTGGTTTTTTTGTTTGCAAGCAGCAGATTACGCGCAGAAAA
AAAGGATCTCAAGAAGATCCTTTGATCTTTTCTACGGGGTCTGACGCTCAGTGGAACGAAAACTCACGTT
AAGGCATTTTGGTCATGAGATTATCAAAAAGGATCTTCACCTAGATCCTTTTAAATTAAAAATGAAGTTT
TAAATCAATCTAAAGTATATATGAGTAAACTTGGTCTGACAGTTACCAATGCTTAATCAGTGAGGCACCT
ATCTCAGCGATCTGTCTATTTCGTTCATCCATAGTTGCCTGACTCCCCGTCGTGTAGATAACTACGATAC
GGGAGGGCTTACCATCTGGCCCCAGTGCTGCAATGATACCGCGAGACCCACGCTCACCGGCTCCAGATTT
ATCAGCAATAAACCAGCCAGCCGGAAGGGCCGAGCGCAGAAGTGGTCCTGCAACTTTATCCGCCTCCATC
CAGTCTATTAATTGTTGCCGGGAAGCTAGAGTAAGTAGTTCGCCAGTTAATAGTTTGCGCAACGTTGTTG
CCATTGCTACAGGCATCGTGGTGTCACGCTCGTCGTTTGGTATGGCTTCATTCAGCTCCGGTTCCCAACG
ATCAAGGCGAGTTACATGATCCCCCATGTTGTGCAAAAAAGCGGTTAGCTCCTTCGGTCCTCCGATCGTT
GTCAGAAGTAAGTTGGCCGCAGTGTTATCACTCATGGTTATGGCAGCACTGCATAATTCTCTTACTGTCA
TGCCATCCGTAAGATGCTTTTCTGTGACTGGTGAGTACTCAACCAAGTCATTCTGAGAATAGTGTATGCG
GCGACCGAGTTGCTCTTGCCCGGCGTCAATACGGGATAATACCGCGCCACATAGCAGAACTTTAAAAGTG
CTCATCATTGGAAAACGTTCTTCGGGGCGAAAACTCTCAAGGATCTTACCGCTGTTGAGATCCAGTTCGA
TGTAACCCACTCGTGCACCCAACTGATCTTCAGCATCTTTTACTTTCACCAGCGTTTCTGGGTGAGCAAA
AACAGGAAGGCAAAATGCCGCAAAAAAGGGAATAAGGGCGACACGGAAATGTTGAATACTCATACTCTTC
CTTTTTCAATATTATTGAAGCATTTATCAGGGTTATTGTCTCATGAGCGGATACATATTTGAATGTATTT
AGAAAAATAAACAAATAGGGGTTCCGCGCACATTTCCCCGAAAAGTGCCACCTAAATTGTAAGCGTTAAT
ATTTTGTTAAAATTCGCGTTAAATTTTTGTTAAATCAGCTCATTTTTTAACCAATAGGCCGAAATCGGCA
AAATCCCTTATAAATCAAAAGAATAGACCGAGATAGGGT
[37 nt withheld, positions 5430-5466]
AAAGAACGTGGACTCCAACGTCAAAGG
[32 nt withheld, positions 5494-5525]
GCTGGCTAAGAACTCATCAGCCTCCCCGGTCCATCTACCCACGTACCAATGCACCAATTGGCCACAATGA
CGGCTACTACATGGTGCCATTCCTTCCTCTTTATAGGAATGGAGACTACCTCCTGTCCAACAATGCTCTT
GGATACGAGTACGCCTACCTGTTGGACCCAGGTCATTGCACAACACCAGAAATGCCCTCTGATCTGCAAA
AGACGTGAATATCTGTTCAGACACCCATATCCACTCTGTTCCACACAGGTCAGAGGTTTGTCCAGGAGTT
CTTGACAGAGGTGTAAAAAGTACTCAAAAATTTTACTCAAGTGAAAGTACAAGTACTTAGGGAAAATTTT
ACTCAATTAAAAGTAAAAGTATCTGGCTAGAATCTTACTTGAGTAAAAGTAAAAAAGTACTCCATTAAAA
TTGTACTTGAGTATTAAGGAAGTAAAAGTAAAAGCAAGAAAGAAAACTAGAGATTCTTGTTTAAGCTTTT
AATCTCAAAAAACATTAAATGAAATGCATACAAGGTTTTATCCTGCTTTAGAACTGTTTGTATTTAATTA
TCAAACTATAAGACAGACAATCTAATGCCAGTACACGCTACTCAAAGTTGTAAAACCTCAGATTTAACTT
CAGTAGAAGCTGATTCTCAAAATTGTTAGTGTCAAGCCTAGCTCTTTTGGGGCTGAAAAGCAATCCTGCA
GTGCTGAAAAGCCTCTCACAGGCAGCCGATGCGGGAAGAGGTGTATTAGTCTTGATAGAGAGGCTGCAAA
TAGCAGGAAACGTGAGCAGAGACTCCCTGGTGTCTGAAACACAGGCCAGATGGGCCCTCGAGCAGGAAAC
AGCTATGACCATGATTACGCCAAGCTATCAACTTTGTATAGAAAAGTTGGCACGCGCAGATTCCGTGTGG
GCCTGGTAATATCTTACCATTTTAAGCTATTTTAAGATTAGGGAAAAAAATTAAATAAAACTACTTTAAA
ATTACTTTCCTTAAAAAGCAACATATTTATTTAGTTTTTGTTTAACTGGCTCAAGATTGTAATATTTTAC
TTTTACATGTTTTTTTAAGTACCTAAATGTGTTCAAAAGTAAAGTATGTTATTGTTTTTTTTTTTTAATG
TTAGCTAAGCTTTAAATTGTAATATATTACTTTTAAAAGTGACTTTTTAAAAATGTAAATAAAAAAGTAA
CTATAAATGTGTAATGCATGTTATTTCTGTGGGTTTTTAATTTTCATCTCAACTGGGCTTACAATTTTAA
CATAATAAAAATCAAATCAAATCAAATCAGGCCCTTATTTGTCACATACACTCTTGTATACTGAAATAAA
CTAAATGTTGAGAAAAATTTAAATACACCAAAATAACGCATACCTTTTTTGTAATTACCTAAGTAAAACA
TTTAGTTCCTTTTTTAAGTGACTCAAGATTGTAATCTATTAATTGTAAAAGATAAAACTAGTGATCAATC
TGACGTGCTTCTATGCAGCCTGTGAGATTAATTGTGATGTTTAATTATTAAACAATTTAAATGGATCAAA
CATTTCACATGTGCTTATTGTGTCCAACAAAACCAGCAGAAGCACTTAAAAATATTGCATGACAACATGA
GTTTTTAATGTAAATTATATATACTTCCTAAACGAAGTTAATCATATTTCTAAAATAATAATGTCATTGA
AATATTTAAATAAATGATAAGCTTTAGTTGATTCAACATAAAATTGAAAGCAATAAGGACTTTTTTTTTT
TACAGCGGTGAAGCAAAAGCATGTAATAATCATATAATATAATAAATAAATAAATAAATAATGGCTCTTG
GTGCAAATATGAACACTTTAAATAAATATAGAATAAATATGATCAATAAGTCATAACGATGTGTTTTATG
TTGATTATAATTTAAACATGTTTCTAACGCAAGTTTTAAAAACTGTTTTAAAGTATTATTTTAAGTTATA
AGATCAATTTGACTCAACATTTTGTAGTGAAAATATGTTGTGTAAAATTAATATAATATACACTATAAAA
ATGCAGGGTTCCACACAATACATTAATGTTGTCCCAACACAAATCGATTAAGTTAACAAATATATGTGGA
TTGAACATAAAAAATTAAGTTGTCCCAATGAAATCTCAAGAATTGTGTTGTTTCAGCTCATTTTAAATAA
GTAGTTTTAACAAGTAAAAAATAACATATTTTTGAGTGTGTATATATATATATTACAAAATATAATAATA
TAAAATGTAAAAGATATAAACCATGCTACATATATTTAAGAGCTATTTTGCACATTACTTTTTTGCAAGC
CATTTTAGTGTTTTTTTTACAAATATATATTAGCTAAATATACAATATCTTAAATATACAATTAATCAGA
CATGCAATTAATGCATTTAACCTACATAAAAATACATGATCAACATATGTTTTATGCTGATTACAACTAA
ATCAAACGTAATGAAATTAATTTATAAAAGCGATTTAAATATGTCAATATTTTAAGTTAAAATCACTTGA
AACCTACTATAAATGAACTTAAATTAAAAAAATCTCCTTTAATTCCAATGCAACAGTGTTGTTTTTTCAG
CTGAGGACCCCCGGTGCAGATGGTTGGCCCCCGGCCCGCTATTCTAAGGAAGCCTTTCTTAATTTTAGGG
CGGCGCTGCATGCGCTCAGATCAGATTCACGGGTGGAGAGGGTTATTTTCTCTTTTTTATTTTTTCTTGC
CTGCTCATATTTGGGCCTGTGTGAACCCCAGGCTCCGCCTCGGCCCCCAGGAGCCGCTCTTATTTAAAGG
GGATCCTCGCCTTCAGTCTTCGTCCCAGTGGAAGCATCAGTCTTGTGATAACAACTTGGTGAGTCCTACA
GACCAGCGCTCGACTCTAGGCTTTAAATGCATTGATTTCTCTGGATTAGCTACCGGGAGAGTTTTAACTT
TGCTTATTAGTCTTGTGCTCGAACTGCTAGGTTTAAAGAGTGTTTTCTCTAATGCATGCATGAAGCGACA
GCTGAAAACCAGAAATAGAGCGTTTGTCCTCCTGTTAAACTCTAGCCTTTCTTTGGCATTTGTCAGTCCG
AGTCTTCAGCTGCCGGCAGGAGATTGGGTTTCAGTAACACTTGCTGAGCACAAACTACACGTGCTTTCTT
CAGATTTAATTCATTATTAATCATTCTAGATTTAAATGATGTTCTTACTCATTGCTGATTATTTTAGCCT
TGCGGAGCAGATTAAATGAGCACGTGTTTCATTAAGATTGATTTAAATATAATTAATATTTCACCACTGT
AGTTTTAAAATTGCCTTCTAAGTCATGGTTGATTTTTAATAGGTATCGGCTCTAATTAGATTACTATTTT
GGTTTTTAAATGTTATTTCTATTTCATTTGTAGGCTCGTTTTTAATGTGATTTTATTAGATTCTAGTTTT
AAAATCATCTCTTAGCCTTAATGAGCAGACTGAATGAACATGTTTCATTAAGATTAACTTCATTATAATG
AATTATTTAATCATTCTAGTGGGTTATAAATCAGCTCTATTTAAATTAATTGTCGTGTTTATTTCTATTT
AATTTTTGATTATTTTTTCAGGGTCGTTTTTATGTGATTTTTTCCCGTTTCTAATTTTAAACTAATTGTT
TGATTTTTATATGATTCGACTCTTTTTAAATGAATTGTTTTGCTTTTTTTATTGAGCATATATATATTAT
ACAATTTCAATCAACAATTGTTGTGCTTTTTAAATGTTGTTTCTATTTCATTTCTAGGGTCGATTTTATT
CGATTCTAGTTTTAAAATCGTGATTTTTAACTTCTAACCTTACTGAGCAGACTGAATGAACATGTTTCAT
CAAGATTAACTTCATTATAGTTAATTATTGAATCGTGCTAGTGGTTTATAAATCAGCTCTATTTAAATTA
ATCATCATCATTATTTCTATTTAATTTTTATTATTTCTTTAGGATTATTTTTATGTGATTTTTTTCACGT
TCTAGTTTTAAACTCAATGCTCATTACTGCTCACCCTTGCTGAGCAGTCTTTCGTTAAGATTAAATTAAT
TAATAACCATTCTAGTTTTAAAACAGTGTCTTAAGGCATAGCTGATATTTTACAAGTTTACTATTTAATA
TATCTCCTTTCTTTTTTTAGGGTCGATTTCATCTGATTTGATTAATTTTTATTATCTTCACTAAGCTTTT
TGTTCTAGGTTTTATTCTCAGTATTATTACTGTTATATTTGAACTGAATTTCTCCTCATAGTTTATTCAT
TTTATTTATTTATTTTTTGTTTATTCGCTATTTTGTATTTTAGTTTTTAATTAGAAATTTTATTAGAATC
GTTTTGAACTAGTTTTTATGCACTCTAACATTAATATTAAATCATAACTATTATTTTTATTATAATTTAT
TTGTGTTTATCTTTTTGTGTAGCTTTCATGTGTTTTTATTTTAGTTTTATTATGTTTGCATTGAATTTTT
TGGACTAGTTTATATAACGATATACAGAAAAGCCATGACAACAAATGTTTTTATAATACCTATTAAGTAT
AAGCTAATCAGATTTCCACTATTCTGTTCAAAGTTAACATTATTAGCCATTCTGATGGATCATTTGACAT
TTGTCATATGTCTTTATGAACACTGCTCTTTCAGATGCCACTTTTAAAGCTGTTTTTTACAGTAAATGAA
CGTTTATTATTATGACATTATTTCCTAAGGCCTCTAGAGTACAGCAGGATGTGGCGTGTGCATTACCGTG
TAATTATGCTGACTGTAAATGTGCATTTATAGACTGTCAGCATGTCTGACTGTGCGCTGTTGTGATTGGT
CCTGCACAGACCAAG
